Addgene plasmid #168475: pET11a-Z-N-DiB-RM
Purpose: N-fragment of the DiB-RM‐split‐Zip protein. This plasmid needs to be co-transformed with Plasmid 168477: pMRBad-Z-C-DiB-RM to obtain DiB-RM‐split-Zip protein
Depositing lab: Jens Meiler. Depositing organization: Vanderbilt University. Publication: Computational redesign of a fluorogen activating protein with Rosetta. Bozhanova NG, Harp JM, Bender BJ, Gavrikov AS, Gorbachev DA, Baranov MS, Mercado CB, Zhang X, Lukyanov KA, Mishin AS, Meiler J. PLoS Comput Biol. 2021 Nov 8;17(11):e1009555. doi: 10.1371/journal.pcbi.1009555. eCollection 2021 Nov. PubMed 34748541.
Backbone
  Vector backbone: pET11a
  Backbone size w/o insert (bp): 5641
  Total vector size (bp): 6076
  Vector type: Bacterial Expression
Growth in bacteria
  Bacterial resistance: Ampicillin, 100 μg/mL
  Growth temperature: 37°C
  Growth strain: DH5alpha
  Copy number: High Copy
Gene/Insert
  Gene/Insert name: N-fragment of DiB-RM + Leucine Zipper
  Species: Synthetic
  Insert size (bp): 435
  Promoter: T7
  Tag / fusion protein: His-tag (N terminal on insert)
  Cloning method: Restriction Enzyme; 5′ cloning site XbaI (not destroyed); 3′ cloning site BamHI (not destroyed)
  Sequencing primers: 5′ TAATACGACTCACTATAGGG; 3′ CTAGTTATTGCTCAGCGGTG
Terms and licenses: Academic/Nonprofit Terms; Industry Terms: Not Available to Industry
How to cite: pET11a-Z-N-DiB-RM was a gift from Jens Meiler (Addgene plasmid # 168475 ; http://n2t.net/addgene:168475 ; RRID:Addgene_168475)
