[The description below was written by a language model from this plasmid's Addgene catalogue record and pLannotate feature annotations shown in this document.]
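Description:
pET11a-Z-N-DiB-RM is a bacterial expression plasmid built on the pET11a backbone (about 6.1 kb in total) that encodes one half of a split fluorogen-activating protein system. It replicates in E. coli from a ColE1/pBR322-type origin accompanied by the rop gene and bom region, and is selected with ampicillin through the β-lactamase gene. The catalogue lists it as high copy, although rop is normally associated with reduced copy number. Several tetracycline-resistance fragments and the tet promoter appear in the feature table as non-functional remnants of the pBR322 ancestry.

The payload is a 435 bp synthetic insert cloned between XbaI and BamHI, encoding the N-terminal fragment of DiB-RM fused to a leucine zipper, with an N-terminal His-tag. The annotation detects the DiB-RM portion as a fragment of the E. coli lipocalin Blc, consistent with DiB proteins being derived from that scaffold; the zipper and His-tag are not annotated separately. Expression is driven by a T7 promoter with an adjacent lac operator and the T7 gene 10 ribosome binding site, and it ends at the T7 terminator. The plasmid-borne lacI gene supplies repressor, so transcription requires a host providing T7 RNA polymerase and is inducible with IPTG.

On its own the plasmid yields only an incomplete protein. It is meant to be co-transformed with the companion plasmid pMRBad-Z-C-DiB-RM, which supplies the C-terminal fragment. Pairing of the leucine zippers is presumably what brings the two halves together to form the DiB-RM-split-Zip protein. The construct comes from work on the computational redesign of a fluorogen-activating protein with Rosetta.
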