Features (pLannotate 1.2.2; 19 found; start..end, strand, type, name):
    494..515     +  protein_bind   CAP binding site: CAP binding activates transcription in the presence of cAMP. E. coli catabolite activator protein
    530..1154    +  CDS            TcR (fragment): tetracycline efflux protein; tet; confers resistance to tetracycline
   1396..1776    -  CDS            YPB1_ECOLX: Protein predicted: Swiss-Prot protein existence level 4. From Escherichia coli.
   1793..1984    +  CDS            rop: Rop protein, which maintains plasmids at low copy number; rop
   2086..2225    +  misc_feature   bom: basis of mobility region from pBR322
   2411..2999    -  rep_origin     ori: high-copy-number ColE1/pMB1/pBR322/pUC origin of replication
   3170..4030    -  CDS            AmpR: β-lactamase; bla; confers resistance to ampicillin, carbenicillin, and related antibiotics
   4031..4135    -  promoter       AmpR promoter: bla
   4248..4276    +  promoter       tet promoter: E. coli promoter for tetracycline efflux protein gene
   4324..4428    +  CDS            TcR (fragment): tetracycline efflux protein; tet; confers resistance to tetracycline
   4451..4498    -  terminator     T7 terminator: transcription terminator for bacteriophage T7 RNA polymerase
   4506..4555    -  CDS            SET1 (fragment): solubility-enhancement tag derived from T7 phage gene 10B
   4674..4946    -  CDS            blc (fragment): BLC_ECOLI - Also known as yjeL. Experimental evidence at protein level: Swiss-Prot protein existence level 1. Involved in the storage or transport of lipids necessary for membrane maintenance under stressful conditions. Displays a binding preference for lysophospholipids. From Escherichia coli (strain K12).
   5005..5027    -  RBS            RBS: efficient ribosome binding site from bacteriophage T7 gene 10 (Olins and Rangwala, 1989)
   5042..5066    -  protein_bind   lac operator: The lac repressor binds to the lac operator to inhibit transcription in E. coli. This inhibition can be relieved by adding lactose or isopropyl-β-D-thiogalactopyranoside (IPTG). lac repressor encoded by lacI
   5067..5085    -  promoter       T7 promoter: promoter for bacteriophage T7 RNA polymerase
   5107..5386    +  CDS            TcR (fragment): tetracycline efflux protein; tet; confers resistance to tetracycline
   5394..5471    +  promoter       lacI promoter: lacI
   5472..481     +  CDS            lacI (across the origin): lac repressor; lacI; The lac repressor binds to the lac operator to inhibit transcription in E. coli. This inhibition can be relieved by adding lactose or isopropyl-β-D-thiogalactopyranoside (IPTG).
>Addgene plasmid #168475 | pET11a-Z-N-DiB-RM | addgene full sequence | sequence record 332732 | Addgene NGS Result
GCATAAATATCTCACTCGCAATCAAATTCAGCCGATAGCGGAACGGGAAGGCGACTGGAGTGCCATGTCC
GGTTTTCAACAAACCATGCAAATGCTGAATGAGGGCATCGTTCCCACTGCGATGCTGGTTGCCAACGATC
AGATGGCGCTGGGCGCAATGCGCGCCATTACCGAGTCCGGGCTGCGCGTTGGTGCGGATATCTCGGTAGT
GGGATACGACGATACCGAAGACAGCTCATGTTATATCCCGCCGTTAACCACCATCAAACAGGATTTTCGC
CTGCTGGGGCAAACCAGCGTGGACCGCTTGCTGCAACTCTCTCAGGGCCAGGCGGTGAAGGGCAATCAGC
TGTTGCCCGTCTCACTGGTGAAAAGAAAAACCACCCTGGCGCCCAATACGCAAACCGCCTCTCCCCGCGC
GTTGGCCGATTCATTAATGCAGCTGGCACGACAGGTTTCCCGACTGGAAAGCGGGCAGTGAGCGCAACGC
AATTAATGTAAGTTAGCTCACTCATTAGGCACCGGGATCTCGACCGATGCCCTTGAGAGCCTTCAACCCA
GTCAGCTCCTTCCGGTGGGCGCGGGGCATGACTATCGTCGCCGCACTTATGACTGTCTTCTTTATCATGC
AACTCGTAGGACAGGTGCCGGCAGCGCTCTGGGTCATTTTCGGCGAGGACCGCTTTCGCTGGAGCGCGAC
GATGATCGGCCTGTCGCTTGCGGTATTCGGAATCTTGCACGCCCTCGCTCAAGCCTTCGTCACTGGTCCC
GCCACCAAACGTTTCGGCGAGAAGCAGGCCATTATCGCCGGCATGGCGGCCGACGCGCTGGGCTACGTCT
TGCTGGCGTTCGCGACGCGAGGCTGGATGGCCTTCCCCATTATGATTCTTCTCGCTTCCGGCGGCATCGG
GATGCCCGCGTTGCAGGCCATGCTGTCCAGGCAGGTAGATGACGACCATCAGGGACAGCTTCAAGGATCG
CTCGCGGCTCTTACCAGCCTAACTTCGATCATTGGACCGCTGATCGTCACGGCGATTTATGCCGCCTCGG
CGAGCACATGGAACGGGTTGGCATGGATTGTAGGCGCCGCCCTATACCTTGTCTGCCTCCCCGCGTTGCG
TCGCGGTGCATGGAGCCGGGCCACCTCGACCTGAATGGAAGCCGGCGGCACCTCGCTAACGGATTCACCA
CTCCAAGAATTGGAGCCAATCAATTCTTGCGGAGAACTGTGAATGCGCAAACCAACCCTTGGCAGAACAT
ATCCATCGCGTCCGCCATCTCCAGCAGCCGCACGCGGCGCATCTCGGGCAGCGTTGGGTCCTGGCCACGG
GTGCGCATGATCGTGCTCCTGTCGTTGAGGACCCGGCTAGGCTGGCGGGGTTGCCTTACTGGTTAGCAGA
ATGAATCACCGATACGCGAGCGAACGTGAAGCGACTGCTGCTGCAAAACGTCTGCGACCTGAGCAACAAC
ATGAATGGTCTTCGGTTTCCGTGTTTCGTAAAGTCTGGAAACGCGGAAGTCAGCGCCCTGCACCATTATG
TTCCGGATCTGCATCGCAGGATGCTGCTGGCTACCCTGTGGAACACCTACATCTGTATTAACGAAGCGCT
GGCATTGACCCTGAGTGATTTTTCTCTGGTCCCGCCGCATCCATACCGCCAGTTGTTTACCCTCACAACG
TTCCAGTAACCGGGCATGTTCATCATCAGTAACCCGTATCGTGAGCATCCTCTCTCGTTTCATCGGTATC
ATTACCCCCATGAACAGAAATCCCCCTTACACGGAGGCATCAGTGACCAAACAGGAAAAAACCGCCCTTA
ACATGGCCCGCTTTATCAGAAGCCAGACATTAACGCTTCTGGAGAAACTCAACGAGCTGGACGCGGATGA
ACAGGCAGACATCTGTGAATCGCTTCACGACCACGCTGATGAGCTTTACCGCAGCTGCCTCGCGCGTTTC
GGTGATGACGGTGAAAACCTCTGACACATGCAGCTCCCGGAGACGGTCACAGCTTGTCTGTAAGCGGATG
CCGGGAGCAGACAAGCCCGTCAGGGCGCGTCAGCGGGTGTTGGCGGGTGTCGGGGCGCAGCCATGACCCA
GTCACGTAGCGATAGCGGAGTGTATACTGGCTTAACTATGCGGCATCAGAGCAGATTGTACTGAGAGTGC
ACCATTGCGGTGTGAAATACCGCACAGATGCGTAAGGAGAAAATACCGCATCAGGCGCTCTTCCGCTTCC
TCGCTCACTGACTCGCTGCGCTCGGTCGTTCGGCTGCGGCGAGCGGTATCAGCTCACTCAAAGGCGGTAA
TACGGTTATCCACAGAATCAGGGGATAACGCAGGAAAGAACATGTGAGCAAAAGGCCAGCAAAAGGCCAG
GAACCGTAAAAAGGCCGCGTTGCTGGCGTTTTTCCATAGGCTCCGCCCCCCTGACGAGCATCACAAAAAT
CGACGCTCAAGTCAGAGGTGGCGAAACCCGACAGGACTATAAAGATACCAGGCGTTTCCCCCTGGAAGCT
CCCTCGTGCGCTCTCCTGTTCCGACCCTGCCGCTTACCGGATACCTGTCCGCCTTTCTCCCTTCGGGAAG
CGTGGCGCTTTCTCATAGCTCACGCTGTAGGTATCTCAGTTCGGTGTAGGTCGTTCGCTCCAAGCTGGGC
TGTGTGCACGAACCCCCCGTTCAGCCCGACCGCTGCGCCTTATCCGGTAACTATCGTCTTGAGTCCAACC
CGGTAAGACACGACTTATCGCCACTGGCAGCAGCCACTGGTAACAGGATTAGCAGAGCGAGGTATGTAGG
CGGTGCTACAGAGTTCTTGAAGTGGTGGCCTAACTACGGCTACACTAGAAGGACAGTATTTGGTATCTGC
GCTCTGCTGAAGCCAGTTACCTTCGGAAAAAGAGTTGGTAGCTCTTGATCCGGCAAACAAACCACCGCTG
GTAGCGGTGGTTTTTTTGTTTGCAAGCAGCAGATTACGCGCAGAAAAAAAGGATCTCAAGAAGATCCTTT
GATCTTTTCTACGGGGTCTGACGCTCAGTGGAACGAAAACTCACGTTAAGGGATTTTGGTCATGAGATTA
TCAAAAAGGATCTTCACCTAGATCCTTTTAAATTAAAAATGAAGTTTTAAATCAATCTAAAGTATATATG
AGTAAACTTGGTCTGACAGTTACCAATGCTTAATCAGTGAGGCACCTATCTCAGCGATCTGTCTATTTCG
TTCATCCATAGTTGCCTGACTCCCCGTCGTGTAGATAACTACGATACGGGAGGGCTTACCATCTGGCCCC
AGTGCTGCAATGATACCGCGAGACCCACGCTCACCGGCTCCAGATTTATCAGCAATAAACCAGCCAGCCG
GAAGGGCCGAGCGCAGAAGTGGTCCTGCAACTTTATCCGCCTCCATCCAGTCTATTAATTGTTGCCGGGA
AGCTAGAGTAAGTAGTTCGCCAGTTAATAGTTTGCGCAACGTTGTTGCCATTGCTGCAGGCATCGTGGTG
TCACGCTCGTCGTTTGGTATGGCTTCATTCAGCTCCGGTTCCCAACGATCAAGGCGAGTTACATGATCCC
CCATGTTGTGCAAAAAAGCGGTTAGCTCCTTCGGTCCTCCGATCGTTGTCAGAAGTAAGTTGGCCGCAGT
GTTATCACTCATGGTTATGGCAGCACTGCATAATTCTCTTACTGTCATGCCATCCGTAAGATGCTTTTCT
GTGACTGGTGAGTACTCAACCAAGTCATTCTGAGAATAGTGTATGCGGCGACCGAGTTGCTCTTGCCCGG
CGTCAACACGGGATAATACCGCGCCACATAGCAGAACTTTAAAAGTGCTCATCATTGGAAAACGTTCTTC
GGGGCGAAAACTCTCAAGGATCTTACCGCTGTTGAGATCCAGTTCGATGTAACCCACTCGTGCACCCAAC
TGATCTTCAGCATCTTTTACTTTCACCAGCGTTTCTGGGTGAGCAAAAACAGGAAGGCAAAATGCCGCAA
AAAAGGGAATAAGGGCGACACGGAAATGTTGAATACTCATACTCTTCCTTTTTCAATATTATTGAAGCAT
TTATCAGGGTTATTGTCTCATGAGCGGATACATATTTGAATGTATTTAGAAAAATAAACAAATAGGGGTT
CCGCGCACATTTCCCCGAAAAGTGCCACCTGACGTCTAAGAAACCATTATTATCATGACATTAACCTATA
AAAATAGGCGTATCACGAGGCCCTTTCGTCTTCAAGAATTCTCATGTTTGACAGCTTATCATCGATAAGC
TTTAATGCGGTAGTTTATCACAGTTAAATTGCTAACGCAGTCAGGCACCGTGTATGAAATCTAACAATGC
GCTCATCGTCATCCTCGGCACCGTCACCCTGGATGCTGTAGGCATAGGCTTGGTTATGCCGGTACTGCCG
GGCCTCTTGCGGGATATCCGGATATAGTTCCTCCTTTCAGCAAAAAACCCCTCAAGACCCGTTTAGAGGC
CCCAAGGGGTTATGCTAGTTATTGCTCAGCGGTGGCAGCAGCCAACTCAGCTTCCTTTCGGGCTTTGTTA
GCAGCCGGATCCTTACTGCGCCAGTTCCTTTTTCAGAGCTTGTAACTCCCACTTCAGCTGCGCAAGTTCT
TTTTTGTTTGCCTGCAATTCTTTTTTGAGGGCGCTCGAGCCAGAGCCAGAGCCACCAAAGAACGCCACTT
TCAGCGCAGCGCGAGTTGGTGCGCCGGTAAAGTACGCTTTCCCAACGTACTGCTGCCACATTCCTCTGTC
AGGGTTATAGCCTTTGAAGATGACATTCAGGCCGCCGTCATCACGCAGGCTGTATGTTGCGGTGACTTTT
TCCAGTCCACGTTCTGCGCGGTGATCAAAACGGGCAATCTCATACCAGGTACCGAGATAACGTTTGCAGT
CGAAATTATTTACTACGGTCACGCCACGCGGCGGCGTGGAGCTGGATTTCTTGTACAAGCTGGTTGATTC
GAGGTGATGGTGGTGGTGATGACCCATATGTATATCTCCTTCTTAAAGTTAAACAAAATTATTTCTAGAG
GGGAATTGTTATCCGCTCACAATTCCCCTATAGTGAGTCGTATTAATTTCGCGGGATCGAGATCTCGATC
CTCTACGCCGGACGCATCGTGGCCGGCATCACCGGCGCCACAGGTGCGGTTGCTGGCGCCTATATCGCCG
ACATCACCGATGGGGAAGATCGGGCTCGCCACTTCGGGCTCATGAGCGCTTGTTTCGGCGTGGGTATGGT
GGCAGGCCCCGTGGCCGGGGGACTGTTGGGCGCCATCTCCTTGCATGCACCATTCCTTGCGGCGGCGGTG
CTCAACGGCCTCAACCTACTACTGGGCTGCTTCCTAATGCAGGAGTCGCATAAGGGAGAGCGTCGAGATC
CCGGACACCATCGAATGGCGCAAAACCTTTCGCGGTATGGCATGATAGCGCCCGGAAGAGAGTCAATTCA
GGGTGGTGAATGTGAAACCAGTAACGTTATACGATGTCGCAGAGTATGCCGGTGTCTCTTATCAGACCGT
TTCCCGCGTGGTGAACCAGGCCAGCCACGTTTCTGCGAAAACGCGGGAAAAAGTGGAAGCGGCGATGGCG
GAGCTGAATTACATTCCCAACCGCGTGGCACAACAACTGGCGGGCAAACAGTCGTTGCTGATTGGCGTTG
CCACCTCCAGTCTGGCCCTGCACGCGCCGTCGCAAATTGTCGCGGCGATTAAATCTCGCGCCGATCAACT
GGGTGCCAGCGTGGTGGTGTCGATGGTAGAACGAAGCGGCGTCGAAGCCTGTAAAGCGGCGGTGCACAAT
CTTCTCGCGCAACGCGTCAGTGGGCTGATCATTAACTATCCGCTGGATGACCAGGATGCCATTGCTGTGG
AAGCTGCCTGCACTAATGTTCCGGCGTTATTTCTTGATGTCTCTGACCAGACACCCATCAACAGTATTAT
TTTCTCCCATGAAGACGGTACGCGACTGGGCGTGGAGCATCTGGTCGCATTGGGTCACCAGCAAATCGCG
CTGTTAGCGGGCCCATTAAGTTCTGTCTCGGCGCGTCTGCGTCTGGCTGGCTG
