>Addgene plasmid #168475 | pET11a-Z-N-DiB-RM | depositor partial sequence | sequence record 327057 | T7
AATTTTGTTTAACTTTAAGAAGGAGATATACATATGGGTCATCACCACCACCATCACCTCGAATCAACCA
GCTTGTACAAGAAATCCAGCTCCACGCCGCCGCGTGGCGTGACCGTAGTAAATAATTTCGACTGCAAACG
TTATCTCGGTACCTGGTATGAGATTGCCCGTTTTGATCACCGCGCAGAACGTGGACTGGAAAAAGTCACC
GCAACATACAGCCTGCGTGATGACGGCGGCCTGAATGTCATCTTCAAAGGCTATAACCCTGACAGAGGAA
TGTGGCAGCAGTACGTTGGGAAAGCGTACTTTACCGGCGCACCAACTCGCGCTGCGCTGAAAGTGGCGTT
CTTTGGTGGCTCTGGCTCTGGCTCGAGCGCCCTCAAAAAAGAATTGCAGGCAAACAAAAAAGAACTTGCG
CAGCTGAAGTGGGAGTTACAAGCTCTGAAAAAGGAACTGGCGCAGTAAGGATCCGGCTGCTAACAAAGCC
CGAAAGGAAGCTGAGTTGGCTGCTGCCACCGCTGAGCAATAACTAGCATAACCCCTTGGGGCCTCTAAAC
GGGTCTTGAGGGGTTTTTTGCTGAAAGGAGGAACTATATCCGGATATCCCGCAAGAGGCCCGGCAGTACC
GGCATAACCAAGCCTATGCCTACAGCATCCAGGGTGACGGTGCCGAGGATGACGATGAGCGCATTGTTAG
ATTTCATACACGGTGCCTGACTGCGTTAGCAATTTAACTGTGATAAACTACCGCATTAAAGCTTATCGAT
GATAAGCTGTCAAACATGAGAATTCTTGAAGACGAAAGGGCCTCGTGATACGCCTATTTTTATAGG
